Addgene plasmid #175065: pVC-DNAJB6b
Purpose: expresses mVenus and mCherry tagged DNAJB6b in mammalian cells
Depositing lab: Arnold Boersma. Depositing organization: Leibniz-Institut fuer Interaktive Materialien (DWI). Publication: A FRET-based method for monitoring structural transitions in protein self-organization. Wan Q, Mouton SN, Veenhoff LM, Boersma AJ. Cell Rep Methods. 2022 Mar 28;2(3):100184. doi: 10.1016/j.crmeth.2022.100184. eCollection 2022 Mar 28. PubMed 35475219.
Backbone
  Vector backbone: pcDNA5-FRT-TO-V5
  Backbone manufacturer: invitrogen
  Backbone size w/o insert (bp): 5088
  Total vector size (bp): 7236
  Vector type: Mammalian Expression
  Selectable markers: Hygromycin
Growth in bacteria
  Bacterial resistance: Ampicillin, 100 μg/mL
  Growth temperature: 37°C
  Growth strain: DH5alpha
  Copy number: High Copy
Gene/Insert
  Gene/Insert name: DNAJB6b (alt name: DnaJ homolog subfamily B member 6)
  Species: H. sapiens (human)
  Insert size (bp): 2148
  Mutation: mVenus: C-Terminal deletion of 11 aa (GITLGMDELYK); mCherry: C-Terminal deletion of 5 aa (DELYK) and N-Terminal deletion of 7 aa (MVSKGEE)
  GenBank ID: AAF21257.1
  Entrez Gene: DNAJB6 (a.k.a. DJ4, DnaJ, HHDJ1, HSJ-2, HSJ2, LGMD1D, LGMD1E, LGMDD1, MRJ, MSJ-1)
  Promoter: CMV Promoter
  Tag / fusion protein: mVenus + mCherry (N terminal on insert); V5 (N terminal on backbone)
  Cloning method: Restriction Enzyme; 5′ cloning site HindIII (not destroyed); 3′ cloning site NotI (not destroyed)
  Sequencing primers: 5′ CGCAAATGGGCGGTAGGCGTG; 3′ TAGAAGGCACAGTCGAGG
Terms and licenses: Academic/Nonprofit Terms; Industry Terms: Not Available to Industry
How to cite: pVC-DNAJB6b was a gift from Arnold Boersma (Addgene plasmid # 175065 ; http://n2t.net/addgene:175065 ; RRID:Addgene_175065)
