[The description below was written by a language model from this plasmid's Addgene catalogue record and pLannotate feature annotations shown in this document.]
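Description:
pVC-DNAJB6b is a 7,236 bp mammalian expression plasmid built on the pcDNA5-FRT-TO-V5 backbone. It encodes the human co-chaperone DNAJB6, isoform b, carrying two fluorescent proteins at its N terminus. In bacteria it is maintained at high copy from a ColE1/pUC-type origin and selected with ampicillin through the bla gene. A fragment of the f1 origin and remnants of lac regulatory sequence are also annotated in the backbone.

Expression is driven by the CMV immediate-early enhancer and promoter. Short tet operator matches lie directly downstream of the promoter, which fits the "TO" design in which transcription is held off in cells expressing the Tet repressor and induced by tetracycline or doxycycline; in cells without the repressor the promoter would act constitutively. The annotated coding features run in the order V5 epitope tag, mVenus (labelled by the annotation tool as an EGFP variant), mCherry, then DNAJB6b, followed by the bGH polyadenylation signal. The insert was cloned between HindIII and NotI. Both fluorescent proteins are truncated: mVenus lacks 11 C-terminal residues, and mCherry lacks 7 N-terminal and 5 C-terminal residues. This shortens the flexible segments around the donor–acceptor pair.

Downstream, an FRT site sits immediately before a hygromycin resistance gene with no annotated promoter directly upstream, and an SV40 poly(A) signal follows. This arrangement allows FLP-mediated integration into a genomic FRT site in a suitable host line, with hygromycin selection of stable integrants. According to the associated publication, the construct belongs to a FRET-based approach for monitoring structural transitions during protein self-organization, here applied to DNAJB6b.
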