Features (pLannotate 1.2.2; 24 found; start..end, strand, type, name):
     28..80      -  misc_feature   bom (fragment): basis of mobility region from pBR322
    235..614     +  enhancer       CMV enhancer: human cytomegalovirus immediate early enhancer
    615..818     +  promoter       CMV promoter: human cytomegalovirus (CMV) immediate early promoter
    820..839     +  promoter       PLtetO-1 promoter (fragment): modified phage lambda PL promoter with tet operator sites (Lutz and Bujard, 1997)
    841..860     +  promoter       PLtetO-1 promoter (fragment): modified phage lambda PL promoter with tet operator sites (Lutz and Bujard, 1997)
    868..901     +  promoter       TRE3GV promoter (fragment): 3rd-generation Tet-responsive promoter that can be activated by binding of Tet-On® 3G, optimized for retroviral and lentiviral vectors
    996..1037    +  CDS            V5 tag: epitope tag from simian virus 5
   1053..1730    +  CDS            (3-F)Tyr-EGFP: (3-F)Tyr-EGFP is a basic (constitutively fluorescent) green fluorescent protein published in 2004, derived from Aequorea victoria.
   1719..2417    +  CDS            mCherry: mCherry is a basic (constitutively fluorescent) red fluorescent protein published in 2004, derived from Discosoma sp.. It is reported to be a very rapidly-maturing monomer with low acid sensitivity.
   2418..3110    +  CDS            DNAJB6 (fragment): DNJB6_HUMAN - Also known as HSJ2, MRJ, MSJ1. Experimental evidence at protein level: Swiss-Prot protein existence level 1. Plays an indispensable role in the organization of KRT8/KRT18 filaments. Acts as an endogenous molecular chaperone for neuronal proteins including huntingtin. Suppresses aggregation and toxicity of polyglutamine-containing, aggregation-prone proteins. Isoform B but not isoform A inhibits huntingtin aggregation. Has a stimulatory effect on the ATPase activity of HSP70 in a dose-dependent and time-dependent manner and hence acts as a co-chaperone of HSP70. Also reduces cellu
   3194..3418    +  polyA_signal   bGH poly(A) signal: bovine growth hormone polyadenylation signal
   3422..3443    +  promoter       SV40 promoter (fragment): SV40 enhancer and early promoter
   3464..3697    +  rep_origin     f1 ori (fragment) (sequence partly withheld): f1 bacteriophage origin of replication; arrow indicates direction of (+) strand synthesis
   3702..3749    +  protein_bind   FRT: FLP-mediated recombination occurs in the 8-bp core sequence TCTAGAAA (Turan and Bode, 2011). FLP recombinase from the Saccharomyces cerevisiae 2μ plasmid
   3757..4779    +  CDS            HygR: aminoglycoside phosphotransferase from E. coli; aph(4)-Ia; confers resistance to hygromycin
   4789..4914    +  CDS            ble (fragment): BLE_KLEPN - Experimental evidence at protein level: Swiss-Prot protein existence level 1. Binding protein with a strong affinity to the bleomycin family of antibiotics. Binds to CL990; an antimitotic-antibiotic compound. From Klebsiella pneumoniae.
   4909..5030    +  polyA_signal   SV40 poly(A) signal: SV40 polyadenylation signal
   5103..5119    -  protein_bind   lac operator: The lac repressor binds to the lac operator to inhibit transcription in E. coli. This inhibition can be relieved by adding lactose or isopropyl-β-D-thiogalactopyranoside (IPTG). lac repressor encoded by lacI
   5127..5157    -  promoter       lac promoter: promoter for the E. coli lac operon
   5172..5193    -  protein_bind   CAP binding site: CAP binding activates transcription in the presence of cAMP. E. coli catabolite activator protein
   5206..5298    -  CDS            lacI (fragment): lac repressor; lacI; The lac repressor binds to the lac operator to inhibit transcription in E. coli. This inhibition can be relieved by adding lactose or isopropyl-β-D-thiogalactopyranoside (IPTG).
   5481..6069    -  rep_origin     ori: high-copy-number ColE1/pMB1/pBR322/pUC origin of replication
   6240..7100    -  CDS            AmpR: β-lactamase; bla; confers resistance to ampicillin, carbenicillin, and related antibiotics
   7101..7205    -  promoter       AmpR promoter: bla
>Addgene plasmid #175065 | pVC-DNAJB6b | addgene full sequence | sequence record 353794 | Addgene NGS Result
GACGGATCGGGAGATCTCCCGATCCCCTATGGTGCACTCTCAGTACAATCTGCTCTGATGCCGCATAGTT
AAGCCAGTATCTGCTCCCTGCTTGTGTGTTGGAGGTCGCTGAGTAGTGCGCGAGCAAAATTTAAGCTACA
ACAAGGCAAGGCTTGACCGACAATTGCATGAAGAATCTGCTTAGGGTTAGGCGTTTTGCGCTGCTTCGCG
ATGTACGGGCCAGATATACGCGTTGACATTGATTATTGACTAGTTATTAATAGTAATCAATTACGGGGTC
ATTAGTTCATAGCCCATATATGGAGTTCCGCGTTACATAACTTACGGTAAATGGCCCGCCTGGCTGACCG
CCCAACGACCCCCGCCCATTGACGTCAATAATGACGTATGTTCCCATAGTAACGCCAATAGGGACTTTCC
ATTGACGTCAATGGGTGGAGTATTTACGGTAAACTGCCCACTTGGCAGTACATCAAGTGTATCATATGCC
AAGTACGCCCCCTATTGACGTCAATGACGGTAAATGGCCCGCCTGGCATTATGCCCAGTACATGACCTTA
TGGGACTTTCCTACTTGGCAGTACATCTACGTATTAGTCATCGCTATTACCATGGTGATGCGGTTTTGGC
AGTACATCAATGGGCGTGGATAGCGGTTTGACTCACGGGGATTTCCAAGTCTCCACCCCATTGACGTCAA
TGGGAGTTTGTTTTGGCACCAAAATCAACGGGACTTTCCAAAATGTCGTAACAACTCCGCCCCATTGACG
CAAATGGGCGGTAGGCGTGTACGGTGGGAGGTCTATATAAGCAGAGCTCTCCCTATCAGTGATAGAGATC
TCCCTATCAGTGATAGAGATCGTCGACGAGCTCGTTTAGTGAACCGTCAGATCGCCTGGAGACGCCATCC
ACGCTGTTTTGACCTCCATAGAAGACACCGGGACCGATCCAGCCTCCGGACTCTAGCGTTTAAACTTAAG
CTTGCCACCTAAATGGGTAAGCCTATCCCTAACCCTCTCCTCGGTCTCGATTCTACGGGATCCGGAACCG
TGAGCAAGGGCGAGGAGCTGTTCACCGGGGTGGTGCCCATCCTGGTCGAGCTGGACGGCGACGTAAACGG
CCACAAGTTCAGCGTGTCCGGCGAGGGCGAGGGCGATGCCACCTACGGCAAGCTGACCCTGAAGCTGATC
TGCACCACCGGCAAGCTGCCCGTGCCCTGGCCCACCCTCGTGACCACCCTGGGCTACGGCCTGCAGTGCT
TCGCCCGCTACCCCGACCACATGAAGCAGCACGACTTCTTCAAGTCCGCCATGCCCGAAGGCTACGTCCA
GGAGCGCACCATCTTCTTCAAGGACGACGGCAACTACAAGACCCGCGCCGAGGTGAAGTTCGAGGGCGAC
ACCCTGGTGAACCGCATCGAGCTGAAGGGCATCGACTTCAAGGAGGACGGCAACATCCTGGGGCACAAGC
TGGAGTACAACTACAACAGCCACAACGTCTATATCACCGCCGACAAGCAGAAGAACGGCATCAAGGCCAA
CTTCAAGATCCGCCACAACATCGAGGACGGCGGCGTGCAGCTCGCCGACCACTACCAGCAGAACACCCCC
ATCGGCGACGGCCCCGTGCTGCTGCCCGACAACCACTACCTGAGCTACCAGTCCAAACTGAGCAAAGACC
CCAACGAGAAGCGCGATCACATGGTCCTGCTGGAGTTCGTGACCGCCGCCTCCGGAGATAACATGGCCAT
CATCAAGGAGTTCATGCGCTTCAAGGTGCACATGGAGGGCTCCGTGAACGGCCACGAGTTCGAGATCGAG
GGCGAGGGCGAGGGCCGCCCCTACGAGGGCACCCAGACCGCCAAGCTGAAGGTGACCAAGGGTGGCCCCC
TGCCCTTCGCCTGGGACATCCTGTCCCCTCAGTTCATGTACGGCTCCAAGGCCTACGTGAAGCACCCCGC
CGACATCCCCGACTACTTGAAGCTGTCCTTCCCCGAGGGCTTCAAGTGGGAGCGCGTGATGAACTTCGAG
GACGGCGGCGTGGTGACCGTGACCCAGGACTCCTCCCTGCAGGACGGCGAGTTCATCTACAAGGTGAAGC
TGCGCGGCACCAACTTCCCCTCCGACGGCCCCGTAATGCAGAAGAAGACCATGGGCTGGGAGGCCTCCTC
CGAGCGGATGTACCCCGAGGACGGCGCCCTGAAGGGCGAGATCAAGCAGAGGCTGAAGCTGAAGGACGGC
GGCCACTACGACGCTGAGGTCAAGACCACCTACAAGGCCAAGAAGCCCGTGCAGCTGCCCGGCGCCTACA
ACGTCAACATCAAGTTGGACATCACCTCCCACAACGAGGACTACACCATCGTGGAACAGTACGAACGCGC
CGAGGGCCGCCACTCCACCGGCGGCATGGGCTCCCTTATGGTGGATTACTATGAAGTTCTAGGCGTGCAG
AGACATGCCTCACCCGAGGATATTAAAAAGGCATATCGGAAACTGGCACTGAAGTGGCATCCAGATAAAA
ATCCTGAGAATAAAGAAGAAGCAGAGAGAAAATTCAAGCAAGTAGCGGAGGCATATGAAGTGCTGTCGGA
TGCTAAGAAACGGGACATCTATGACAAATATGGCAAAGAAGGATTAAATGGTGGAGGAGGAGGTGGAAGT
CATTTTGACAGTCCATTTGAATTTGGCTTCACATTCCGTAACCCAGATGATGTCTTCAGGGAATTTTTTG
GTGGAAGGGACCCATTTTCATTTGACTTCTTTGAAGACCCTTTTGAGGACTTCTTTGGGAATCGAAGGGG
TCCCCGAGGAAGCAGAAGCCGAGGGACGGGGTCGTTTTTCTCTGCGTTCAGTGGATTTCCGTCTTTTGGA
AGTGGATTTTCTTCTTTTGATACAGGATTTACTTCATTTGGGTCACTAGGTCACGGGGGCCTCACTTCAT
TCTCTTCCACGTCATTTGGTGGTAGTGGCATGGGCAACTTCAAATCGATATCAACTTCAACTAAAATGGT
TAATGGCAGAAAAATCACTACAAAGAGAATTGTCGAGAACGGTCAAGAAAGAGTAGAAGTTGAAGAAGAT
GGCCAGTTAAAGTCCTTAACAATAAATGGTAAGGAGCAGCTGCTGCGCTTGGATAACAAGTAAGCGGCCG
CTCGAGTCTAGAGGGCCCGTTTAAACCCGCTGATCAGCCTCGACTGTGCCTTCTAGTTGCCAGCCATCTG
TTGTTTGCCCCTCCCCCGTGCCTTCCTTGACCCTGGAAGGTGCCACTCCCACTGTCCTTTCCTAATAAAA
TGAGGAAATTGCATCGCATTGTCTGAGTAGGTGTCATTCTATTCTGGGGGGTGGGGTGGGGCAGGACAGC
AAGGGGGAGGATTGGGAAGACAATAGCAGGCATGCTGGGGATGCGGTGGGCTCTATGGCTTCTGAGGCGG
AAAGAACCAGCTGGGGCTCTAGGGGGTATCCCC
[124 nt withheld, positions 3464-3587]
C
[91 nt withheld, positions 3589-3679]
AGGGTGATGGTTCACGTACCTAGAAGTTCCTATTCCGAAGTTCCTATTCTCTAGAAAGTATAGGAACTTC
CTTGGCCAAAAAGCCTGAACTCACCGCGACGTCTGTCGAGAAGTTTCTGATCGAAAAGTTCGACAGCGTC
TCCGACCTGATGCAGCTCTCGGAGGGCGAAGAATCTCGTGCTTTCAGCTTCGATGTAGGAGGGCGTGGAT
ATGTCCTGCGGGTAAATAGCTGCGCCGATGGTTTCTACAAAGATCGTTATGTTTATCGGCACTTTGCATC
GGCCGCGCTCCCGATTCCGGAAGTGCTTGACATTGGGGAATTCAGCGAGAGCCTGACCTATTGCATCTCC
CGCCGTGCACAGGGTGTCACGTTGCAAGACCTGCCTGAAACCGAACTGCCCGCTGTTCTGCAGCCGGTCG
CGGAGGCCATGGATGCGATCGCTGCGGCCGATCTTAGCCAGACGAGCGGGTTCGGCCCATTCGGACCGCA
AGGAATCGGTCAATACACTACATGGCGTGATTTCATATGCGCGATTGCTGATCCCCATGTGTATCACTGG
CAAACTGTGATGGACGACACCGTCAGTGCGTCCGTCGCGCAGGCTCTCGATGAGCTGATGCTTTGGGCCG
AGGACTGCCCCGAAGTCCGGCACCTCGTGCACGCGGATTTCGGCTCCAACAATGTCCTGACGGACAATGG
CCGCATAACAGCGGTCATTGACTGGAGCGAGGCGATGTTCGGGGATTCCCAATACGAGGTCGCCAACATC
TTCTTCTGGAGGCCGTGGTTGGCTTGTATGGAGCAGCAGACGCGCTACTTCGAGCGGAGGCATCCGGAGC
TTGCAGGATCGCCGCGGCTCCGGGCGTATATGCTCCGCATTGGTCTTGACCAACTCTATCAGAGCTTGGT
TGACGGCAATTTCGATGATGCAGCTTGGGCGCAGGGTCGATGCGACGCAATCGTCCGATCCGGAGCCGGG
ACTGTCGGGCGTACACAAATCGCCCGCAGAAGCGCGGCCGTCTGGACCGATGGCTGTGTAGAAGTACTCG
CCGATAGTGGAAACCGACGCCCCAGCACTCGTCCGAGGGCAAAGGAATAGCACGTACTACGAGATTTCGA
TTCCACCGCCGCCTTCTATGAAAGGTTGGGCTTCGGAATCGTTTTCCGGGACGCCGGCTGGATGATCCTC
CAGCGCGGGGATCTCATGCTGGAGTTCTTCGCCCACCCCAACTTGTTTATTGCAGCTTATAATGGTTACA
AATAAAGCAATAGCATCACAAATTTCACAAATAAAGCATTTTTTTCACTGCATTCTAGTTGTGGTTTGTC
CAAACTCATCAATGTATCTTATCATGTCTGTATACCGTCGACCTCTAGCTAGAGCTTGGCGTAATCATGG
TCATAGCTGTTTCCTGTGTGAAATTGTTATCCGCTCACAATTCCACACAACATACGAGCCGGAAGCATAA
AGTGTAAAGCCTGGGGTGCCTAATGAGTGAGCTAACTCACATTAATTGCGTTGCGCTCACTGCCCGCTTT
CCAGTCGGGAAACCTGTCGTGCCAGCTGCATTAATGAATCGGCCAACGCGCGGGGAGAGGCGGTTTGCGT
ATTGGGCGCTCTTCCGCTTCCTCGCTCACTGACTCGCTGCGCTCGGTCGTTCGGCTGCGGCGAGCGGTAT
CAGCTCACTCAAAGGCGGTAATACGGTTATCCACAGAATCAGGGGATAACGCAGGAAAGAACATGTGAGC
AAAAGGCCAGCAAAAGGCCAGGAACCGTAAAAAGGCCGCGTTGCTGGCGTTTTTCCATAGGCTCCGCCCC
CCTGACGAGCATCACAAAAATCGACGCTCAAGTCAGAGGTGGCGAAACCCGACAGGACTATAAAGATACC
AGGCGTTTCCCCCTGGAAGCTCCCTCGTGCGCTCTCCTGTTCCGACCCTGCCGCTTACCGGATACCTGTC
CGCCTTTCTCCCTTCGGGAAGCGTGGCGCTTTCTCATAGCTCACGCTGTAGGTATCTCAGTTCGGTGTAG
GTCGTTCGCTCCAAGCTGGGCTGTGTGCACGAACCCCCCGTTCAGCCCGACCGCTGCGCCTTATCCGGTA
ACTATCGTCTTGAGTCCAACCCGGTAAGACACGACTTATCGCCACTGGCAGCAGCCACTGGTAACAGGAT
TAGCAGAGCGAGGTATGTAGGCGGTGCTACAGAGTTCTTGAAGTGGTGGCCTAACTACGGCTACACTAGA
AGAACAGTATTTGGTATCTGCGCTCTGCTGAAGCCAGTTACCTTCGGAAAAAGAGTTGGTAGCTCTTGAT
CCGGCAAACAAACCACCGCTGGTAGCGGTGGTTTTTTTGTTTGCAAGCAGCAGATTACGCGCAGAAAAAA
AGGATCTCAAGAAGATCCTTTGATCTTTTCTACGGGGTCTGACGCTCAGTGGAACGAAAACTCACGTTAA
GGGATTTTGGTCATGAGATTATCAAAAAGGATCTTCACCTAGATCCTTTTAAATTAAAAATGAAGTTTTA
AATCAATCTAAAGTATATATGAGTAAACTTGGTCTGACAGTTACCAATGCTTAATCAGTGAGGCACCTAT
CTCAGCGATCTGTCTATTTCGTTCATCCATAGTTGCCTGACTCCCCGTCGTGTAGATAACTACGATACGG
GAGGGCTTACCATCTGGCCCCAGTGCTGCAATGATACCGCGAGACCCACGCTCACCGGCTCCAGATTTAT
CAGCAATAAACCAGCCAGCCGGAAGGGCCGAGCGCAGAAGTGGTCCTGCAACTTTATCCGCCTCCATCCA
GTCTATTAATTGTTGCCGGGAAGCTAGAGTAAGTAGTTCGCCAGTTAATAGTTTGCGCAACGTTGTTGCC
ATTGCTACAGGCATCGTGGTGTCACGCTCGTCGTTTGGTATGGCTTCATTCAGCTCCGGTTCCCAACGAT
CAAGGCGAGTTACATGATCCCCCATGTTGTGCAAAAAAGCGGTTAGCTCCTTCGGTCCTCCGATCGTTGT
CAGAAGTAAGTTGGCCGCAGTGTTATCACTCATGGTTATGGCAGCACTGCATAATTCTCTTACTGTCATG
CCATCCGTAAGATGCTTTTCTGTGACTGGTGAGTACTCAACCAAGTCATTCTGAGAATAGTGTATGCGGC
GACCGAGTTGCTCTTGCCCGGCGTCAATACGGGATAATACCGCGCCACATAGCAGAACTTTAAAAGTGCT
CATCATTGGAAAACGTTCTTCGGGGCGAAAACTCTCAAGGATCTTACCGCTGTTGAGATCCAGTTCGATG
TAACCCACTCGTGCACCCAACTGATCTTCAGCATCTTTTACTTTCACCAGCGTTTCTGGGTGAGCAAAAA
CAGGAAGGCAAAATGCCGCAAAAAAGGGAATAAGGGCGACACGGAAATGTTGAATACTCATACTCTTCCT
TTTTCAATATTATTGAAGCATTTATCAGGGTTATTGTCTCATGAGCGGATACATATTTGAATGTATTTAG
AAAAATAAACAAATAGGGGTTCCGCGCACATTTCCCCGAAAAGTGCCACCTGACGTC
